Addgene plasmid #105256: YIplac211-CHC1-msGFPx3
Purpose: Plasmid for pop-in/pop-out replacement of Chc1 with Chc1-msGFPx3.
Depositing lab: Benjamin Glick. Depositing organization: University of Chicago. Publication: Budding Yeast Has a Minimal Endomembrane System. Day KJ, Casler JC, Glick BS. Dev Cell. 2018 Jan 8;44(1):56-72.e4. doi: 10.1016/j.devcel.2017.12.014. Epub 2018 Jan 8. PubMed 29316441.
Backbone
  Vector backbone: YIplac211
  Backbone size w/o insert (bp): 3797
  Total vector size (bp): 6998
  Vector type: Yeast Expression
  Selectable markers: URA3
Growth in bacteria
  Bacterial resistance: Ampicillin, 100 μg/mL
  Growth temperature: 37°C
  Growth strain: DH5alpha
  Copy number: Unknown
Gene/Insert
  Gene/Insert name: Chc1 portion
  Species: S. cerevisiae (budding yeast)
  Entrez Gene: CHC1 (a.k.a. YGL206C, SWA5)
  Tag / fusion protein: msGFPx3 (C terminal on insert)
  Cloning method: Restriction Enzyme; 5′ cloning site SpeI (destroyed during cloning); 3′ cloning site KpnI (not destroyed)
  Sequencing primers: 5′ M13 REVERSE; 3′ M13 FORWARD
Terms and licenses: Academic/Nonprofit Terms; Industry Terms: Not Available to Industry
How to cite: YIplac211-CHC1-msGFPx3 was a gift from Benjamin Glick (Addgene plasmid # 105256 ; http://n2t.net/addgene:105256 ; RRID:Addgene_105256)
