[The description below was written by a language model from this plasmid's Addgene catalogue record and pLannotate feature annotations shown in this document.]
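Description:
YIplac211-CHC1-msGFPx3 is a yeast integrating plasmid built on the YIplac211 backbone and designed to replace the chromosomal CHC1 gene of Saccharomyces cerevisiae, which encodes the clathrin heavy chain, with a version tagged at its C terminus. No yeast replication origin is annotated, as expected for an integrating vector, so it can persist in yeast only by recombining into the genome. In E. coli it is propagated through a high-copy ColE1/pUC-type origin with ampicillin resistance (bla). The yeast marker is URA3 under its own promoter, which allows selection on medium lacking uracil and counterselection with 5-fluoroorotic acid. Remnants of the lac promoter/operator and lacZα region flank the cloning site.

The insert contains only a portion of CHC1, annotated as a roughly 0.7 kb coding fragment. It is followed by three tandem copies of monomeric superfolder GFP (labelled msGFP2 by the annotation software, msGFP in the record), separated by short spacers. About 370 bp of unannotated sequence lies between the last GFP copy and the lacZα remnant. It may supply downstream CHC1 homology, but the record does not say so. No yeast promoter is annotated upstream of the fragment, consistent with expression coming from the native CHC1 locus after integration.

In the pop-in/pop-out scheme, homologous recombination at CHC1 inserts the whole plasmid and is selected through URA3. A second recombination event, selected on 5-FOA, then excises the backbone and marker, leaving a Chc1-msGFPx3 fusion at the endogenous locus. The triple GFP gives a brighter signal for live-cell fluorescence imaging of clathrin. The depositor sequence and the sequencing-verified sequence differ by only six nucleotides in length and carry identical annotations.
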