Features (pLannotate 1.2.2; 16 found; start..end, strand, type, name):
      1..93      +  CDS            lacI (fragment): lac repressor; lacI; The lac repressor binds to the lac operator to inhibit transcription in E. coli. This inhibition can be relieved by adding lactose or isopropyl-β-D-thiogalactopyranoside (IPTG).
    106..127     +  protein_bind   CAP binding site: CAP binding activates transcription in the presence of cAMP. E. coli catabolite activator protein
    142..172     +  promoter       lac promoter: promoter for the E. coli lac operon
    180..196     +  protein_bind   lac operator: The lac repressor binds to the lac operator to inhibit transcription in E. coli. This inhibition can be relieved by adding lactose or isopropyl-β-D-thiogalactopyranoside (IPTG). lac repressor encoded by lacI
    252..944     +  CDS            CHC1 (fragment): CLH_YEAST - Experimental evidence at protein level: Swiss-Prot protein existence level 1. Clathrin is the major protein of the polyhedral coat of coated pits and vesicles. In yeast, it is involved in the retention of proteins in an intracellular membrane compartment, presumably the trans-Golgi. From Saccharomyces cerevisiae (strain ATCC 204508 / S288c) (Baker's yeast).
    990..1679    +  CDS            msGFP2: photostable monomeric superfolder GFP (Valbuena et al., 2020)
   1710..2399    +  CDS            msGFP2: photostable monomeric superfolder GFP (Valbuena et al., 2020)
   2430..3119    +  CDS            msGFP2: photostable monomeric superfolder GFP (Valbuena et al., 2020)
   3487..3644    +  CDS            lacZα (fragment): LacZα fragment of β-galactosidase; lacZ fragment
   3650..3749    -  misc_feature   bom (fragment): basis of mobility region from pBR322
   3851..3886    -  CDS            rop (fragment): Rop protein, which maintains plasmids at low copy number; rop
   3975..4778    -  CDS            URA3: orotidine-5'-phosphate decarboxylase, required for uracil biosynthesis; S. cerevisiae URA3; yeast auxotrophic marker, counterselectable with 5-fluoroorotic acid (5-FOA)
   4779..4994    -  promoter       URA3 promoter: S. cerevisiae URA3
   5092..5196    +  promoter       AmpR promoter: bla
   5197..6057    +  CDS            AmpR: β-lactamase; bla; confers resistance to ampicillin, carbenicillin, and related antibiotics
   6228..6816    +  rep_origin     ori: high-copy-number ColE1/pMB1/pBR322/pUC origin of replication
>Addgene plasmid #105256 | YIplac211-CHC1-msGFPx3 | depositor full sequence | sequence record 199903 | YIplac211-CHC1-msGFPx3 sequence 6998 bps
GCGCCCAATACGCAAACCGCCTCTCCCCGCGCGTTGGCCGATTCATTAATGCAGCTGGCACGACAGGTTT
CCCGACTGGAAAGCGGGCAGTGAGCGCAACGCAATTAATGTGAGTTAGCTCACTCATTAGGCACCCCAGG
CTTTACACTTTATGCTTCCGGCTCGTATGTTGTGTGGAATTGTGAGCGGATAACAATTTCACACAGGAAA
CAGCTATGACCATGATTACGCCAAGCTTGCATGCCTGCAGGTCGACTCTAGTTGATCTTTTGACCTCATT
GACACCAAGATTAGATATTCCAAGAACTGTCAAAATTTTCTCGAAATCCGACAACTTGCCTTTAATCAAG
CCTTTCTTGATCAATGTCTTACCAAAAAATAACTCAGTTGTCAACCAAGCCTACCACGATCTGATGATTG
AAGAAGAAGATTATAAAGCTTTGCAAGACGCTGTTGATTCTTATGACAAATTTGACCAATTGGGATTGGC
ATCTCGTTTGGAATCTCATAAGCTAATTTTTTTCAAGAAAATAGGAGCCCTGTTATACCGTAGAAATAAG
AAGTGGGCAAAGAGTCTTTCAATCTTGAAGGAAGAAAAGCTATGGAAGGACGCTATTGAGACGGCAGCAA
TCTCTCAGGATCCAAAGGTAGTGGAGGCTCTACTCACATATTTCGTTGAAACCGGTAACAGAGAAGGCTT
TGTTGCTTTGCTATATGCTGCTTACAACTTAGTGAGAATTGAATTTGTTTTAGAAATATCATGGATGAAT
TCTTTGGAGGACTACATTAAGCCATTTGAAATCTCCATAAAAAAAGAGCAGAATGATTCCATTAAGAAAA
TCACCGAAGAACTCGCTAAAAAGTCCGGATCTAATGAAGAGCACAAAGATGGCCAACCTTTGATGCTGAT
GAACAGCGCGATGAACGTTCAACCCACAGGATTTACAGATCCAGGAAGTTCGGGGTCCAGCGGTTCTTCA
GGCGCTAGCATGGATAGCACTGAGAGCCTGTTCACCGGGGTGGTGCCCATCCTGGTCGAGCTGGACGGCG
ACGTAAACGGCCACAAGTTCAGCGTGCGCGGCGAGGGCGAGGGCGATGCCACCAACGGCAAGCTGACCCT
GAAGTTCATCTGCACCACCGGCAAGCTGCCCGTGCCCTGGCCCACCCTCGTGACCACCCTGACCTACGGC
GTGCAGTGCTTCAGCCGCTACCCCGACCACATGAAGCAGCACGACTTCTTCAAGTCCGCCATGCCCGAAG
GCTACGTCCAGGAGCGCACCATCACCTTCAAGGACGACGGCACCTACAAGACCCGCGCCGAGGTGAAGTT
CGAGGGCGACACCCTGGTGAACCGCATCGAGCTGAAGGGCATCGACTTCAAGGAGGACGGCAACATCCTG
GGGCACAAGCTGGAGTACAACTTCAACAGCCACAACGTCTATATCACCGCCGACAAGCAGAAGAACGGCA
TCAAGGCCAACTTCAAGATCCGCCACAACGTGGAGGACGGCAGCGTGCAGCTCGCCGACCACTACCAGCA
GAACACCCCCATCGGCGACGGCCCCGTGCTGCTGCCCGACAACCACTACCTGAGCACCCAGTCCAAGCTG
AGCAAAGACCCCAACGAGAAGCGCGATCACATGGTCCTGCTGGAGTTCGTGACCGCCGCCGGGATCACTC
ACGGCAGCTCCGGCTCCAGCGGGTCTAGCATGGATAGCACTGAGAGCCTGTTCACCGGGGTGGTGCCCAT
CCTGGTCGAGCTGGACGGCGACGTAAACGGCCACAAGTTCAGCGTGCGCGGCGAGGGCGAGGGCGATGCC
ACCAACGGCAAGCTGACCCTGAAGTTCATCTGCACCACCGGCAAGCTGCCCGTGCCCTGGCCCACCCTCG
TGACCACCCTGACCTACGGCGTGCAGTGCTTCAGCCGCTACCCCGACCACATGAAGCAGCACGACTTCTT
CAAGTCCGCCATGCCCGAAGGCTACGTCCAGGAGCGCACCATCACCTTCAAGGACGACGGCACCTACAAG
ACCCGCGCCGAGGTGAAGTTCGAGGGCGACACCCTGGTGAACCGCATCGAGCTGAAGGGCATCGACTTCA
AGGAGGACGGCAACATCCTGGGGCACAAGCTGGAGTACAACTTCAACAGCCACAACGTCTATATCACCGC
CGACAAGCAGAAGAACGGCATCAAGGCCAACTTCAAGATCCGCCACAACGTGGAGGACGGCAGCGTGCAG
CTCGCCGACCACTACCAGCAGAACACCCCCATCGGCGACGGCCCCGTGCTGCTGCCCGACAACCACTACC
TGAGCACCCAGTCCAAGCTGAGCAAAGACCCCAACGAGAAGCGCGATCACATGGTCCTGCTGGAGTTCGT
GACCGCCGCCGGGATCACTCACGGCAGCTCCGGCTCCAGCGGGTCTAGCATGGATAGCACTGAGAGCCTG
TTCACCGGGGTGGTGCCCATCCTGGTCGAGCTGGACGGCGACGTAAACGGCCACAAGTTCAGCGTGCGCG
GCGAGGGCGAGGGCGATGCCACCAACGGCAAGCTGACCCTGAAGTTCATCTGCACCACCGGCAAGCTGCC
CGTGCCCTGGCCCACCCTCGTGACCACCCTGACCTACGGCGTGCAGTGCTTCAGCCGCTACCCCGACCAC
ATGAAGCAGCACGACTTCTTCAAGTCCGCCATGCCCGAAGGCTACGTCCAGGAGCGCACCATCACCTTCA
AGGACGACGGCACCTACAAGACCCGCGCCGAGGTGAAGTTCGAGGGCGACACCCTGGTGAACCGCATCGA
GCTGAAGGGCATCGACTTCAAGGAGGACGGCAACATCCTGGGGCACAAGCTGGAGTACAACTTCAACAGC
CACAACGTCTATATCACCGCCGACAAGCAGAAGAACGGCATCAAGGCCAACTTCAAGATCCGCCACAACG
TGGAGGACGGCAGCGTGCAGCTCGCCGACCACTACCAGCAGAACACCCCCATCGGCGACGGCCCCGTGCT
GCTGCCCGACAACCACTACCTGAGCACCCAGTCCAAGCTGAGCAAAGACCCCAACGAGAAGCGCGATCAC
ATGGTCCTGCTGGAGTTCGTGACCGCCGCCGGGATCACTCACGGCAGCTCCGGCTCCAGCGGGTAAAGCG
GCCGCGACGTGGATAAAATAATTCGTTTGCTGTACCCCATCGTGTATTTTTTTTTTTTTTACCGTTATTA
TTTTGTTTGTTAGCATCTTTGATTATCTGAGGGGATTTCAAAATGCCAATAAAAAAGACCTTATGAGTTC
TGTATTTTTCTTAATATTTTCGAGAGAATTTCCCAACTATAAAATTGTAGATTACAGGAATAAATAAATT
GCAGAAACTAAAATGATTGAAACTGCCTTTTCAATTTATATACTTTTATATCAAATTATGTTCAACTCTA
GTAGAGTTTCTTTTATTACGCAAACGTCCTATGACCTTGACCGGTACCGAGCTCGAATTCACTGGCCGTC
GTTTTACAACGTCGTGACTGGGAAAACCCTGGCGTTACCCAACTTAATCGCCTTGCAGCACATCCCCCTT
TCGCCAGCTGGCGTAATAGCGAAGAGGCCCGCACCGATCGCCCTTCCCAACAGTTGCGCAGCCTGAATGG
CGAATGGCGCCTGATGCGGTATTTTCTCCTTACGCATCTGTGCGGTATTTCACACCGCATATGGTGCACT
CTCAGTACAATCTGCTCTGATGCCGCATAGTTAAGCCAGCCCCGACACCCGCCAACACCCGCTGACGCGC
CCTGACGGGCTTGTCTGCTCCCGGCATCCGCTTACAGACAAGCTGTGACCGTCTCCGGGAGCTGCATGTG
TCAGAGGTTTTCACCGTCATCACCGAAACGCGCGAGACGAAAGGGCGGGTAATAACTGATATAATTAAAT
TGAAGCTCTAATTTGTGAGTTTAGTATACATGCATTTACTTATAATACAGTTTTTTAGTTTTGCTGGCCG
CATCTTCTCAAATATGCTTCCCAGCCTGCTTTTCTGTAACGTTCACCCTCTACCTTAGCATCCCTTCCCT
TTGCAAATAGTCCTCTTCCAACAATAATAATGTCAGATCCTGTAGAGACCACATCATCCACGGTTCTATA
CTGTTGACCCAATGCGTCTCCCTTGTCATCTAAACCCACACCGGGTGTCATAATCAACCAATCGTAACCT
TCATCTCTTCCACCCATGTCTCTTTGAGCAATAAAGCCGATAACAAAATCTTTGTCGCTCTTCGCAATGT
CAACAGTACCCTTAGTATATTCTCCAGTAGATAGGGAGCCCTTGCATGACAATTCTGCTAACATCAAAAG
GCCTCTAGGTTCCTTTGTTACTTCTTCTGCCGCCTGCTTCAAACCGCTAACAATACCTGGGCCCACCACA
CCGTGTGCATTCGTAATGTCTGCCCATTCTGCTATTCTGTATACACCCGCAGAGTACTGCAATTTGACTG
TATTACCAATGTCAGCAAATTTTCTGTCTTCGAAGAGTAAAAAATTGTACTTGGCGGATAATGCCTTTAG
CGGCTTAACTGTGCCCTCCATGGAAAAATCAGTCAAGATATCCACATGTGTTTTTAGTAAACAAATTTTG
GGACCTAATGCTTCAACTAACTCCAGTAATTCCTTGGTGGTACGAACATCCAATGAAGCACACAAGTTTG
TTTGCTTTTCGTGCATGATATTAAATAGCTTGGCAGCAACAGGACTAGGATGAGTAGCAGCACGTTCCTT
ATATGTAGCTTTCGACATGATTTATCTTCGTTTCCTGCATGTTTTTGTTCTGTGCAGTTGGGTTAAGAAT
ACTGGGCAATTTCATGTTTCTTCAACACTACATATGCGTATATATACCAATCTAAGTCTGTGCTCCTTCC
TTCGTTCTTCCTTCTGTTCGGAGATTACCGAATCAAAAAAATTTCAAAGAAACCGAAATCAAAAAAAAGA
ATAAAAAAAAAATGATGAATTGAATTGAAAAGCTGGCCTCGTGATACGCCTATTTTTATAGGTTAATGTC
ATGATAATAATGGTTTCTTAGACGTCAGGTGGCACTTTTCGGGGAAATGTGCGCGGAACCCCTATTTGTT
TATTTTTCTAAATACATTCAAATATGTATCCGCTCATGAGACAATAACCCTGATAAATGCTTCAATAATA
TTGAAAAAGGAAGAGTATGAGTATTCAACATTTCCGTGTCGCCCTTATTCCCTTTTTTGCGGCATTTTGC
CTTCCTGTTTTTGCTCACCCAGAAACGCTGGTGAAAGTAAAAGATGCTGAAGATCAGTTGGGTGCACGAG
TGGGTTACATCGAACTGGATCTCAACAGCGGTAAGATCCTTGAGAGTTTTCGCCCCGAAGAACGTTTTCC
AATGATGAGCACTTTTAAAGTTCTGCTATGTGGCGCGGTATTATCCCGTATTGACGCCGGGCAAGAGCAA
CTCGGTCGCCGCATACACTATTCTCAGAATGACTTGGTTGAGTACTCACCAGTCACAGAAAAGCATCTTA
CGGATGGCATGACAGTAAGAGAATTATGCAGTGCTGCCATAACCATGAGTGATAACACTGCGGCCAACTT
ACTTCTGACAACGATCGGAGGACCGAAGGAGCTAACCGCTTTTTTGCACAACATGGGGGATCATGTAACT
CGCCTTGATCGTTGGGAACCGGAGCTGAATGAAGCCATACCAAACGACGAGCGTGACACCACGATGCCTG
TAGCAATGGCAACAACGTTGCGCAAACTATTAACTGGCGAACTACTTACTCTAGCTTCCCGGCAACAATT
AATAGACTGGATGGAGGCGGATAAAGTTGCAGGACCACTTCTGCGCTCGGCCCTTCCGGCTGGCTGGTTT
ATTGCTGATAAATCTGGAGCCGGTGAGCGTGGGTCTCGCGGTATCATTGCAGCACTGGGGCCAGATGGTA
AGCCCTCCCGTATCGTAGTTATCTACACGACGGGGAGTCAGGCAACTATGGATGAACGAAATAGACAGAT
CGCTGAGATAGGTGCCTCACTGATTAAGCATTGGTAACTGTCAGACCAAGTTTACTCATATATACTTTAG
ATTGATTTAAAACTTCATTTTTAATTTAAAAGGATCTAGGTGAAGATCCTTTTTGATAATCTCATGACCA
AAATCCCTTAACGTGAGTTTTCGTTCCACTGAGCGTCAGACCCCGTAGAAAAGATCAAAGGATCTTCTTG
AGATCCTTTTTTTCTGCGCGTAATCTGCTGCTTGCAAACAAAAAAACCACCGCTACCAGCGGTGGTTTGT
TTGCCGGATCAAGAGCTACCAACTCTTTTTCCGAAGGTAACTGGCTTCAGCAGAGCGCAGATACCAAATA
CTGTTCTTCTAGTGTAGCCGTAGTTAGGCCACCACTTCAAGAACTCTGTAGCACCGCCTACATACCTCGC
TCTGCTAATCCTGTTACCAGTGGCTGCTGCCAGTGGCGATAAGTCGTGTCTTACCGGGTTGGACTCAAGA
CGATAGTTACCGGATAAGGCGCAGCGGTCGGGCTGAACGGGGGGTTCGTGCACACAGCCCAGCTTGGAGC
GAACGACCTACACCGAACTGAGATACCTACAGCGTGAGCTATGAGAAAGCGCCACGCTTCCCGAAGGGAG
AAAGGCGGACAGGTATCCGGTAAGCGGCAGGGTCGGAACAGGAGAGCGCACGAGGGAGCTTCCAGGGGGA
AACGCCTGGTATCTTTATAGTCCTGTCGGGTTTCGCCACCTCTGACTTGAGCGTCGATTTTTGTGATGCT
CGTCAGGGGGGCGGAGCCTATGGAAAAACGCCAGCAACGCGGCCTTTTTACGGTTCCTGGCCTTTTGCTG
GCCTTTTGCTCACATGTTCTTTCCTGCGTTATCCCCTGATTCTGTGGATAACCGTATTACCGCCTTTGAG
TGAGCTGATACCGCTCGCCGCAGCCGAACGACCGAGCGCAGCGAGTCAGTGAGCGAGGAAGCGGAAGA
