Features (pLannotate 1.2.2; 16 found; start..end, strand, type, name):
      1..93      +  CDS            lacI (fragment): lac repressor; lacI; The lac repressor binds to the lac operator to inhibit transcription in E. coli. This inhibition can be relieved by adding lactose or isopropyl-β-D-thiogalactopyranoside (IPTG).
    106..127     +  protein_bind   CAP binding site: CAP binding activates transcription in the presence of cAMP. E. coli catabolite activator protein
    142..172     +  promoter       lac promoter: promoter for the E. coli lac operon
    180..196     +  protein_bind   lac operator: The lac repressor binds to the lac operator to inhibit transcription in E. coli. This inhibition can be relieved by adding lactose or isopropyl-β-D-thiogalactopyranoside (IPTG). lac repressor encoded by lacI
    252..944     +  CDS            CHC1 (fragment): CLH_YEAST - Experimental evidence at protein level: Swiss-Prot protein existence level 1. Clathrin is the major protein of the polyhedral coat of coated pits and vesicles. In yeast, it is involved in the retention of proteins in an intracellular membrane compartment, presumably the trans-Golgi. From Saccharomyces cerevisiae (strain ATCC 204508 / S288c) (Baker's yeast).
    990..1679    +  CDS            msGFP2: photostable monomeric superfolder GFP (Valbuena et al., 2020)
   1710..2399    +  CDS            msGFP2: photostable monomeric superfolder GFP (Valbuena et al., 2020)
   2430..3119    +  CDS            msGFP2: photostable monomeric superfolder GFP (Valbuena et al., 2020)
   3486..3643    +  CDS            lacZα (fragment): LacZα fragment of β-galactosidase; lacZ fragment
   3649..3748    -  misc_feature   bom (fragment): basis of mobility region from pBR322
   3850..3885    -  CDS            rop (fragment): Rop protein, which maintains plasmids at low copy number; rop
   3974..4777    -  CDS            URA3: orotidine-5'-phosphate decarboxylase, required for uracil biosynthesis; S. cerevisiae URA3; yeast auxotrophic marker, counterselectable with 5-fluoroorotic acid (5-FOA)
   4778..4993    -  promoter       URA3 promoter: S. cerevisiae URA3
   5086..5190    +  promoter       AmpR promoter: bla
   5191..6051    +  CDS            AmpR: β-lactamase; bla; confers resistance to ampicillin, carbenicillin, and related antibiotics
   6222..6810    +  rep_origin     ori: high-copy-number ColE1/pMB1/pBR322/pUC origin of replication
>Addgene plasmid #105256 | YIplac211-CHC1-msGFPx3 | addgene full sequence | sequence record 202546 | Addgene NGS Result
GCGCCCAATACGCAAACCGCCTCTCCCCGCGCGTTGGCCGATTCATTAATGCAGCTGGCACGACAGGTTT
CCCGACTGGAAAGCGGGCAGTGAGCGCAACGCAATTAATGTGAGTTAGCTCACTCATTAGGCACCCCAGG
CTTTACACTTTATGCTTCCGGCTCGTATGTTGTGTGGAATTGTGAGCGGATAACAATTTCACACAGGAAA
CAGCTATGACCATGATTACGCCAAGCTTGCATGCCTGCAGGTCGACTCTAGTTGATCTTTTGACCTCATT
GACACCAAGATTAGATATTCCAAGAACTGTCAAAATTTTCTCGAAATCCGACAACTCGCCTTTAATCAAG
CCTTTCTTGATCAATGTCTTACCAAAAAATAACTCAGTTGTCAACCAAGCCTACCACGATCTGATGATTG
AAGAAGAAGATTATAAAGCTTTGCAAGACGCTGTTGATTCTTATGACAAATTTGACCAATTGGGATTGGC
ATCTCGTTTGGAATCTCATAAGCTAATTTTTTTCAAGAAAATAGGAGCCCTGTTATACCGTAGAAATAAG
AAGTGGGCAAAGAGTCTTTCAATCTTGAAGGAAGAAAAGCTATGGAAGGACGCTATTGAGACGGCAGCAA
TCTCTCAGGATCCAAAGGTAGTGGAGGCTCTACTCACATATTTCGTTGAAACCGGTAACAGAGAAGGCTT
TGTTGCTTTGCTATATGCTGCTTACAACTTAGTGAGAATTGAATTTGTTTTAGAAATATCATGGATGAAT
TCTTTGGAGGACTGCATTAAGCCATTTGAAATCTCCATAAAAAAAGAGCAGAATGATTCCATTAAGAAAA
TCACCGAAGAACTCGCTAAAAAGTCCGGATCTAATGAAGAGCACAAAGATGGCCAACCTTTGATGCTGAT
GAACAGCGCGATGAACGTTCAACCCACAGGATTTACAGATCCAGGAAGTTCGGGGTCCAGCGGTTCTTCA
GGCGCTAGCATGGATAGCACTGAGAGCCTGTTCACCGGGGTGGTGCCCATCCTGGTCGAGCTGGACGGCG
ACGTAAACGGCCACAAGTTCAGCGTGCGCGGCGAGGGCGAGGGCGATGCCACCAACGGCAAGCTGACCCT
GAAGTTCATCTGCACCACCGGCAAGCTGCCCGTGCCCTGGCCCACCCTCGTGACCACCCTGACCTACGGC
GTGCAGTGCTTCAGCCGCTACCCCGACCACATGAAGCAGCACGACTTCTTCAAGTCCGCCATGCCCGAAG
GCTACGTCCAGGAGCGCACCATCACCTTCAAGGACGACGGCACCTACAAGACCCGCGCCGAGGTGAAGTT
CGAGGGCGACACCCTGGTGAACCGCATCGAGCTGAAGGGCATCGACTTCAAGGAGGACGGCAACATCCTG
GGGCACAAGCTGGAGTACAACTTCAACAGCCACAACGTCTATATCACCGCCGACAAGCAGAAGAACGGCA
TCAAGGCCAACTTCAAGATCCGCCACAACGTGGAGGACGGCAGCGTGCAGCTCGCCGACCACTACCAGCA
GAACACCCCCATCGGCGACGGCCCCGTGCTGCTGCCCGACAACCACTACCTGAGCACCCAGTCCAAGCTG
AGCAAAGACCCCAACGAGAAGCGCGATCACATGGTCCTGCTGGAGTTCGTGACCGCCGCCGGGATCACTC
ACGGCAGCTCCGGCTCCAGCGGGTCTAGCATGGATAGCACTGAGAGCCTGTTCACCGGGGTGGTGCCCAT
CCTGGTCGAGCTGGACGGCGACGTAAACGGCCACAAGTTCAGCGTGCGCGGCGAGGGCGAGGGCGATGCC
ACCAACGGCAAGCTGACCCTGAAGTTCATCTGCACCACCGGCAAGCTGCCCGTGCCCTGGCCCACCCTCG
TGACCACCCTGACCTACGGCGTGCAGTGCTTCAGCCGCTACCCCGACCACATGAAGCAGCACGACTTCTT
CAAGTCCGCCATGCCCGAAGGCTACGTCCAGGAGCGCACCATCACCTTCAAGGACGACGGCACCTACAAG
ACCCGCGCCGAGGTGAAGTTCGAGGGCGACACCCTGGTGAACCGCATCGAGCTGAAGGGCATCGACTTCA
AGGAGGACGGCAACATCCTGGGGCACAAGCTGGAGTACAACTTCAACAGCCACAACGTCTATATCACCGC
CGACAAGCAGAAGAACGGCATCAAGGCCAACTTCAAGATCCGCCACAACGTGGAGGACGGCAGCGTGCAG
CTCGCCGACCACTACCAGCAGAACACCCCCATCGGCGACGGCCCCGTGCTGCTGCCCGACAACCACTACC
TGAGCACCCAGTCCAAGCTGAGCAAAGACCCCAACGAGAAGCGCGATCACATGGTCCTGCTGGAGTTCGT
GACCGCCGCCGGGATCACTCACGGCAGCTCCGGCTCCAGCGGGTCTAGCATGGATAGCACTGAGAGCCTG
TTCACCGGGGTGGTGCCCATCCTGGTCGAGCTGGACGGCGACGTAAACGGCCACAAGTTCAGCGTGCGCG
GCGAGGGCGAGGGCGATGCCACCAACGGCAAGCTGACCCTGAAGTTCATCTGCACCACCGGCAAGCTGCC
CGTGCCCTGGCCCACCCTCGTGACCACCCTGACCTACGGCGTGCAGTGCTTCAGCCGCTACCCCGACCAC
ATGAAGCAGCACGACTTCTTCAAGTCCGCCATGCCCGAAGGCTACGTCCAGGAGCGCACCATCACCTTCA
AGGACGACGGCACCTACAAGACCCGCGCCGAGGTGAAGTTCGAGGGCGACACCCTGGTGAACCGCATCGA
GCTGAAGGGCATCGACTTCAAGGAGGACGGCAACATCCTGGGGCACAAGCTGGAGTACAACTTCAACAGC
CACAACGTCTATATCACCGCCGACAAGCAGAAGAACGGCATCAAGGCCAACTTCAAGATCCGCCACAACG
TGGAGGACGGCAGCGTGCAGCTCGCCGACCACTACCAGCAGAACACCCCCATCGGCGACGGCCCCGTGCT
GCTGCCCGACAACCACTACCTGAGCACCCAGTCCAAGCTGAGCAAAGACCCCAACGAGAAGCGCGATCAC
ATGGTCCTGCTGGAGTTCGTGACCGCCGCCGGGATCACTCACGGCAGCTCCGGCTCCAGCGGGTAAAGCG
GCCGCGACGTGGATAAAATAATTCGTTTGCTGTACCCCATCGTGTATTTTTTTTTTTTTACCGTTATTAT
TTTGTTTGTTAGCATCTTTGATTATCTGAGGGGATTTCAAAATGCCAATAAAAAAGACCTTATGAGTTCT
GTATTTTTCTTAATATTTTCGAGAGAATTTCCCAACTATAAAATTGTAGATTACAGGAATAAATAAATTG
CAGAAACTAAAATGATTGAAACTGCCTTTTCAATTTATATACTTTTATATCAAATTATGTTCAACTCTAG
TAGAGTTTCTTTTATTACGCAAACGTCCTATGACCTTGACCGGTACCGAGCTCGAATTCACTGGCCGTCG
TTTTACAACGTCGTGACTGGGAAAACCCTGGCGTTACCCAACTTAATCGCCTTGCAGCACATCCCCCTTT
CGCCAGCTGGCGTAATAGCGAAGAGGCCCGCACCGATCGCCCTTCCCAACAGTTGCGCAGCCTGAATGGC
GAATGGCGCCTGATGCGGTATTTTCTCCTTACGCATCTGTGCGGTATTTCACACCGCATATGGTGCACTC
TCAGTACAATCTGCTCTGATGCCGCATAGTTAAGCCAGCCCCGACACCCGCCAACACCCGCTGACGCGCC
CTGACGGGCTTGTCTGCTCCCGGCATCCGCTTACAGACAAGCTGTGACCGTCTCCGGGAGCTGCATGTGT
CAGAGGTTTTCACCGTCATCACCGAAACGCGCGAGACGAAAGGGCGGGTAATAACTGATATAATTAAATT
GAAGCTCTAATTTGTGAGTTTAGTATACATGCATTTACTTATAATACAGTTTTTTAGTTTTGCTGGCCGC
ATCTTCTCAAATATGCTTCCCAGCCTGCTTTTCTGTAACGTTCACCCTCTACCTTAGCATCCCTTCCCTT
TGCAAATAGTCCTCTTCCAACAATAATAATGTCAGATCCTGTAGAGACCACATCATCCACGGTTCTATAC
TGTTGACCCAATGCGTCTCCCTTGTCATCTAAACCCACACCGGGTGTCATAATCAACCAATCGTAACCTT
CATCTCTTCCACCCATGTCTCTTTGAGCAATAAAGCCGATAACAAAATCTTTGTCGCTCTTCGCAATGTC
AACAGTACCCTTAGTATATTCTCCAGTAGATAGGGAGCCCTTGCATGACAATTCTGCTAACATCAAAAGG
CCTCTAGGTTCCTTTGTTACTTCTTCTGCCGCCTGCTTCAAACCGCTAACAATACCTGGGCCCACCACAC
CGTGTGCATTCGTAATGTCTGCCCATTCTGCTATTCTGTATACACCCGCAGAGTACTGCAATTTGACTGT
ATTACCAATGTCAGCAAATTTTCTGTCTTCGAAGAGTAAAAAATTGTACTTGGCGGATAATGCCTTTAGC
GGCTTAACTGTGCCCTCCATGGAAAAATCAGTCAAGATATCCACATGTGTTTTTAGTAAACAAATTTTGG
GACCTAATGCTTCAACTAACTCCAGTAATTCCTTGGTGGTACGAACATCCAATGAAGCACACAAGTTTGT
TTGCTTTTCGTGCATGATATTAAATAGCTTGGCAGCAACAGGACTAGGATGAGTAGCAGCACGTTCCTTA
TATGTAGCTTTCGACATGATTTATCTTCGTTTCCTGCATGTTTTTGTTCTGTGCAGTTGGGTTAAGAATA
CTGGGCAATTTCATGTTTCTTCAACACTACATATGCGTATATATACCAATCTAAGTCTGTGCTCCTTCCT
TCGTTCTTCCTTCTGTTCGGAGATTACCGAATCAAAAAAATTTCAAGGAAACCGAAATCAAAAAAAAGAA
TAAAAAAAAAATGATGAATTGAAAAGCTGGCCTCGTGATACGCCTATTTTTATAGGTTAATGTCATGATA
ATAATGGTTTCTTAGACGTCAGGTGGCACTTTTCGGGGAAATGTGCGCGGAACCCCTATTTGTTTATTTT
TCTAAATACATTCAAATATGTATCCGCTCATGAGACAATAACCCTGATAAATGCTTCAATAATATTGAAA
AAGGAAGAGTATGAGTATTCAACATTTCCGTGTCGCCCTTATTCCCTTTTTTGCGGCATTTTGCCTTCCT
GTTTTTGCTCACCCAGAAACGCTGGTGAAAGTAAAAGATGCTGAAGATCAGTTGGGTGCACGAGTGGGTT
ACATCGAACTGGATCTCAACAGCGGTAAGATCCTTGAGAGTTTTCGCCCCGAAGAACGTTTTCCAATGAT
GAGCACTTTTAAAGTTCTGCTATGTGGCGCGGTATTATCCCGTATTGACGCCGGGCAAGAGCAACTCGGT
CGCCGCATACACTATTCTCAGAATGACTTGGTTGAGTACTCACCAGTCACAGAAAAGCATCTTACGGATG
GCATGACAGTAAGAGAATTATGCAGTGCTGCCATAACCATGAGTGATAACACTGCGGCCAACTTACTTCT
GACAACGATCGGAGGACCGAAGGAGCTAACCGCTTTTTTGCACAACATGGGGGATCATGTAACTCGCCTT
GATCGTTGGGAACCGGAGCTGAATGAAGCCATACCAAACGACGAGCGTGACACCACGATGCCTGTAGCAA
TGGCAACAACGTTGCGCAAACTATTAACTGGCGAACTACTTACTCTAGCTTCCCGGCAACAATTAATAGA
CTGGATGGAGGCGGATAAAGTTGCAGGACCACTTCTGCGCTCGGCCCTTCCGGCTGGCTGGTTTATTGCT
GATAAATCTGGAGCCGGTGAGCGTGGGTCTCGCGGTATCATTGCAGCACTGGGGCCAGATGGTAAGCCCT
CCCGTATCGTAGTTATCTACACGACGGGGAGTCAGGCAACTATGGATGAACGAAATAGACAGATCGCTGA
GATAGGTGCCTCACTGATTAAGCATTGGTAACTGTCAGACCAAGTTTACTCATATATACTTTAGATTGAT
TTAAAACTTCATTTTTAATTTAAAAGGATCTAGGTGAAGATCCTTTTTGATAATCTCATGACCAAAATCC
CTTAACGTGAGTTTTCGTTCCACTGAGCGTCAGACCCCGTAGAAAAGATCAAAGGATCTTCTTGAGATCC
TTTTTTTCTGCGCGTAATCTGCTGCTTGCAAACAAAAAAACCACCGCTACCAGCGGTGGTTTGTTTGCCG
GATCAAGAGCTACCAACTCTTTTTCCGAAGGTAACTGGCTTCAGCAGAGCGCAGATACCAAATACTGTTC
TTCTAGTGTAGCCGTAGTTAGGCCACCACTTCAAGAACTCTGTAGCACCGCCTACATACCTCGCTCTGCT
AATCCTGTTACCAGTGGCTGCTGCCAGTGGCGATAAGTCGTGTCTTACCGGGTTGGACTCAAGACGATAG
TTACCGGATAAGGCGCAGCGGTCGGGCTGAACGGGGGGTTCGTGCACACAGCCCAGCTTGGAGCGAACGA
CCTACACCGAACTGAGATACCTACAGCGTGAGCTATGAGAAAGCGCCACGCTTCCCGAAGGGAGAAAGGC
GGACAGGTATCCGGTAAGCGGCAGGGTCGGAACAGGAGAGCGCACGAGGGAGCTTCCAGGGGGAAACGCC
TGGTATCTTTATAGTCCTGTCGGGTTTCGCCACCTCTGACTTGAGCGTCGATTTTTGTGATGCTCGTCAG
GGGGGCGGAGCCTATGGAAAAACGCCAGCAACGCGGCCTTTTTACGGTTCCTGGCCTTTTGCTGGCCTTT
TGCTCACATGTTCTTTCCTGCGTTATCCCCTGATTCTGTGGATAACCGTATTACCGCCTTTGAGTGAGCT
GATACCGCTCGCCGCAGCCGAACGACCGAGCGCAGCGAGTCAGTGAGCGAGGAAGCGGAAGA
